Addgene plasmid #74849: pGWB507
Purpose: (Empty Backbone) Gateway cloning compatible binary vector for C-terminal fusion with 6xHis (no promoter).
Depositing lab: Tsuyoshi Nakagawa. Depositing organization: Shimane University. Publication: Improved Gateway binary vectors: high-performance vectors for creation of fusion constructs in transgenic analysis of plants. Nakagawa T, Suzuki T, Murata S, Nakamura S, Hino T, Maeo K, Tabata R, Kawai T, Tanaka K, Niwa Y, Watanabe Y, Nakamura K, Kimura T, Ishiguro S. Biosci Biotechnol Biochem. 2007 Aug;71(8):2095-100. Epub 2007 Aug 7. 10.1271/bbb.70216 PubMed 17690442.
Backbone
  Vector backbone: pPZP221
  Backbone manufacturer: Hajdukiewicz P., Svab Z. and Maliga P.
  Backbone size (bp): 8500
  Modifications to backbone: gentamycin-resistant marker was removed and hygromycin-resistant marker (NOS promoter:HPT:NOS terminator) was inserted
  Vector type: Plant Expression
  Selectable markers: Hygromycin
Growth in bacteria
  Bacterial resistance: Chloramphenicol and Spectinomycin, 25 & 50 μg/mL
  Growth temperature: 37°C
  Growth strain: ccdB Survival
  Copy number: High Copy
Gene/Insert
  Cloning method: Gateway Cloning
Terms and licenses: Academic/Nonprofit Terms; Industry Terms: Not Available to Industry
How to cite: pGWB507 was a gift from Tsuyoshi Nakagawa (Addgene plasmid # 74849 ; http://n2t.net/addgene:74849 ; RRID:Addgene_74849)
