[The description below was written by a language model from this plasmid's Addgene catalogue record and pLannotate feature annotations shown in this document.]
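Description:
pGWB507 is an empty Gateway destination binary vector for Agrobacterium-mediated plant transformation, built on the pPZP221 backbone in which the original gentamicin marker was removed and a hygromycin cassette installed. The full sequence record is about 11.2 kb. Outside the T-DNA, the backbone carries a ColE1/pBR322-type origin with the bom mobilisation region for high-copy propagation in E. coli, and the pVS1 oriV with its RepA and StaA genes for replication and stable maintenance in Agrobacterium. Bacterial selection relies on an aadA spectinomycin/streptomycin resistance gene. A short residual gentamicin-resistance fragment is also annotated next to it.

Between the nopaline-type right and left T-DNA border repeats lies the Gateway cassette: attR1 and attR2 flank a chloramphenicol resistance gene and the ccdB toxin gene. Because ccdB kills standard E. coli strains, the empty vector must be kept in a ccdB-tolerant strain under chloramphenicol plus spectinomycin. An LR reaction with an entry clone replaces the cassette, so ccdB counterselects against unrecombined vector. No plant promoter sits upstream of attR1, so the user's entry clone must supply its own regulatory sequence, typically a genomic fragment comprising a native promoter and coding region without a stop codon. Immediately downstream of attR2 is a short 6xHis coding segment (picked up by the annotation as a fragment of a composite His-containing tag) followed by a NOS terminator, so the inserted open reading frame is expressed as a C-terminal His fusion. Towards the left border, a NOS promoter–hygromycin phosphotransferase–NOS terminator unit allows selection of transformed plants. Remnants of lacZα, the pUC polylinker and lac promoter elements are cloning vestiges. The vector suits expression of His-tagged proteins in transgenic plants under a promoter of the user's choice.
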