Features (pLannotate 1.2.2; 30 found; start..end, strand, type, name):
     54..78      -  misc_feature   RB T-DNA repeat: right border repeat from nopaline C58 T-DNA
    144..298     -  CDS            lacZα (fragment): LacZα fragment of β-galactosidase; lacZ fragment
    301..331     -  misc_feature   MCS (fragment): pUC18/19 multiple cloning site
    338..462     +  protein_bind   attR1: mutant version of attR; recombination site for the Gateway® LR reaction LR Clonase™
    499..529     +  promoter       lac UV5 promoter: E. coli lac promoter with an "up" mutation
    554..582     +  promoter       cat promoter (fragment): promoter of the E. coli cat gene encoding chloramphenicol acetyltransferase
    583..1242    +  CDS            CmR: chloramphenicol acetyltransferase; cat; confers resistance to chloramphenicol
   1421..1579    +  CDS            ccdA (fragment): CCDA_ECO57 - Also known as H, letA. Experimental evidence at protein level: Swiss-Prot protein existence level 1. Antitoxin component of a type II toxin-antitoxin (TA) system which inhibits the post-segregational killing (PSK) of plasmid-free cells, also referred to as a plasmid addiction system. Binds to and blocks the activity of CcdB; will also remove bound CcdB protein from the CcdB-GyrA complex by forming a CcdA-CcdB complex, a process termed rejuvenation. Functions as a transcriptional corepressor for the ccdAB operon, repression also requires CcdB (By similarity). From Escherichia coli
   1584..1886    +  CDS            ccdB: CCDB_ECOLI - Also known as G, letB, letD. Experimental evidence at protein level: Swiss-Prot protein existence level 1. Toxic component of a type II toxin-antitoxin (TA) system, functioning in plasmid maintainence. Responsible for the post- segregational killing (PSK) of plasmid-free cells, also referred to as a plasmid addiction system. Half-life of over 2 hours. Cell killing by CcdB is accompanied by filamentation, defects in chromosome and plasmid segregation, defects in cell division, formation of anucleate cells, decreased DNA synthesis and plasmid loss. Interferes with the activity of DN
   1930..2054    -  protein_bind   attR2: mutant version of attR; recombination site for the Gateway® LR reaction LR Clonase™
   2065..2083    +  CDS            capTEV™ (fragment): composite tag for in vivo biotinylation, TEV protease cleavage, and 6xHis tagging
   2104..2356    +  terminator     NOS terminator: nopaline synthase terminator and poly(A) signal
   2412..2434    -  protein_bind   lac operator (fragment): The lac repressor binds to the lac operator to inhibit transcription in E. coli. This inhibition can be relieved by adding lactose or isopropyl-β-D-thiogalactopyranoside (IPTG). lac repressor encoded by lacI
   2438..2468    -  promoter       lac promoter: promoter for the E. coli lac operon
   2483..2504    -  protein_bind   CAP binding site: CAP binding activates transcription in the presence of cAMP. E. coli catabolite activator protein
   2540..2792    -  terminator     NOS terminator: nopaline synthase terminator and poly(A) signal
   2943..3968    -  CDS            HygR: aminoglycoside phosphotransferase from E. coli; aph(4)-Ia; confers resistance to hygromycin
   4020..4199    -  promoter       NOS promoter: nopaline synthase promoter
   4279..4608    -  CDS            tnpA (fragment): TN5P_ECOLX - Also known as tnp. Experimental evidence at protein level: Swiss-Prot protein existence level 1. Mediates transposition of transposon Tn5 by a 'cut and paste' mechanism. First, the monomeric transposase binds the 19 bp inverted DNA repeats flanking the transposon. Then, dimerization of the DNA- bound transposase creates a synaptic DNA complex. After nicking of the first DNA strand, excision of the transposon proceeds through a series of intermediates. The transposase then mediates the insertion of the transposon at a new site by strand transfer. The activity of the wild- type tran
   4705..4729    -  misc_feature   LB T-DNA repeat: left border repeat from nopaline C58 T-DNA
   4988..5011    +  promoter       Pc promoter (fragment): intI1 (promoter lies within the coding sequence); class 1 integron promoter
   5187..5243    +  CDS            GmR (fragment): gentamycin acetyltransferase; aacC1; confers resistance to gentamycin
   5254..6041    +  CDS            SmR (fragment): aminoglycoside adenylyltransferase (Murphy, 1985); aadA; confers resistance to spectinomycin and streptomycin
   6287..6875    +  rep_origin     ori: high-copy-number ColE1/pMB1/pBR322/pUC origin of replication
   7061..7201    -  misc_feature   bom: basis of mobility region from pBR322
   7303..7342    -  CDS            rop (fragment): Rop protein, which maintains plasmids at low copy number; rop
   7545..7739    -  rep_origin     pVS1 oriV: origin of replication for the Pseudomonas plasmid pVS1 (Heeb et al., 2000)
   7805..8878    -  CDS            pVS1 RepA: replication protein from the Pseudomonas plasmid pVS1 (Heeb et al., 2000)
   9307..9936    -  CDS            pVS1 StaA: stability protein from the Pseudomonas plasmid pVS1 (Heeb et al., 2000)
  10496..10897   -  CDS            Y4CG_SINFN (fragment): Protein inferred from homology: Swiss-Prot protein existence level 3. From Sinorhizobium fredii (strain NBRC 101917 / NGR234).
>Addgene plasmid #74849 | pGWB507 | depositor full sequence | sequence record 141524 | pGWB507 sequence 11183 bps
TTTCACGCCCTTTTAAATATCCGATTATTCTAATAAACGCTCTTTTCTCTTAGGTTTACCCGCCAATATA
TCCTGTCAAACACTGATAGTTTAAACTGAAGGCGGGAAACGACAATCTGATCCAAGCTCAAGCTGCTCTA
GCATTCGCCATTCAGGCTGCGCAACTGTTGGGAAGGGCGATCGGTGCGGGCCTCTTCGCTATTACGCCAG
CTGGCGAAAGGGGGATGTGCTGCAAGGCGATTAAGTTGGGTAACGCCAGGGTTTTCCCAGTCACGACGTT
GTAAAACGACGGCCAGTGCCAAGCTTGCATGCCTGCAGGTCGACTCTAGAGTTATCAACAAGTTTGTACA
AAAAAGCTGAACGAGAAACGTAAAATGATATAAATATCAATATATTAAATTAGATTTTGCATAAAAAACA
GACTACATAATACTGTAAAACACAACATATCCAGTCACTATGGCGGCCCCTCGAGGGGCCGCATTAGGCA
CCCCAGGCTTTACACTTTATGCTTCCGGCTCGTATAATGTGTGGATTTTGAGTTAGGATCCGGCGAGATT
TTCAGGAGCTAAGGAAGCTAAAATGGAGAAAAAAATCACTGGATATACCACCGTTGATATATCCCAATGG
CATCGTAAAGAACATTTTGAGGCATTTCAGTCAGTTGCTCAATGTACCTATAACCAGACCGTTCAGCTGG
ATATTACGGCCTTTTTAAAGACCGTAAAGAAAAATAAGCACAAGTTTTATCCGGCCTTTATTCACATTCT
TGCCCGCCTGATGAATGCTCATCCGGAATTCCGTATGGCAATGAAAGACGGTGAGCTGGTGATATGGGAT
AGTGTTCACCCTTGTTACACCGTTTTCCATGAGCAAACTGAAACGTTTTCATCGCTCTGGAGTGAATACC
ACGACGATTTCCGGCAGTTTCTACACATATATTCGCAAGATGTGGCGTGTTACGGTGAAAACCTGGCCTA
TTTCCCTAAAGGGTTTATTGAGAATATGTTTTTCGTCTCAGCCAATCCCTGGGTGAGTTTCACCAGTTTT
GATTTAAACGTGGCCAATATGGACAACTTCTTCGCCCCCGTTTTCACCATGGGCAAATATTATACGCAAG
GCGACAAGGTGCTGATGCCGCTGGCGATTCAGGTTCATCATGCCGTCTGTGATGGCTTCCATGTCGGCAG
AATGCTTAATGAATTACAACAGTACTGCGATGAGTGGCAGGGCGGGGCGTAAAGATCTGGATCCGGCTTA
CTAAAAGCCAGATAACAGTATGCGTATTTGCGCGCTGATTTTTGCGGTATAAGAATATATACTGATATGT
ATACCCGAAGTATGTCAAAAAGAGGTGTGCTATGAAGCAGCGTATTACAGTGACAGTTGACAGCGACAGC
TATCAGTTGCTCAAGGCATATATGATGTCAATATCTCCGGTCTGGTAAGCACAACCATGCAGAATGAAGC
CCGTCGTCTGCGTGCCGAACGCTGGAAAGCGGAAAATCAGGAAGGGATGGCTGAGGTCGCCCGGTTTATT
GAAATGAACGGCTCTTTTGCTGACGAGAACAGGGACTGGTGAAATGCAGTTTAAGGTTTACACCTATAAA
AGAGAGAGCCGTTATCGTCTGTTTGTGGATGTACAGAGTGATATTATTGACACGCCCGGGCGACGGATGG
TGATCCCCCTGGCCAGTGCACGTCTGCTGTCAGATAAAGTCTCCCGTGAACTTTACCCGGTGGTGCATAT
CGGGGATGAAAGCTGGCGCATGATGACCACCGATATGGCCAGTGTGCCGGTCTCCGTTATCGGGGAAGAA
GTGGCTGATCTCAGCCACCGCGAAAATGACATCAAAAACGCCATTAACCTGATGTTCTGGGGAATATAAA
TGTCAGGCTCCCTTATACACAGCCAGTCTGCAGGTCGACCATAGTGACTGGATATGTTGTGTTTTACAGT
ATTATGTAGTCTGTTTTTTATGCAAAATCTAATTTAATATATTGATATTTATATCATTTTACGTTTCTCG
TTCAGCTTTCTTGTACAAAGTGGTTGATAACAGCCATCATCATCATCATCATGCTTAGAGCTCGAATTTC
CCCGATCGTTCAAACATTTGGCAATAAAGTTTCTTAAGATTGAATCCTGTTGCCGGTCTTGCGATGATTA
TCATATAATTTCTGTTGAATTACGTTAAGCATGTAATAATTAACATGTAATGCATGACGTTATTTATGAG
ATGGGTTTTTATGATTAGAGTCCCGCAATTATACATTTAATACGCGATAGAAAACAAAATATAGCGCGCA
AACTAGGATAAATTATCGCGCGCGGTGTCATCTATGTTACTAGATCGGGAATTGGTTCCGGAACCAATTC
GTAATCATGGTCATAGCTGTTTCCTGTGTGAAATTGTTATCCGCTCACAATTCCACACAACATACGAGCC
GGAAGCATAAAGTGTAAAGCCTGGGGTGCCTAATGAGTGAGCTAACTCACATTAGGCTGAATTAGGCGCG
CCTATTTCTATTAATTCCCGATCTAGTAACATAGATGACACCGCGCGCGATAATTTATCCTAGTTTGCGC
GCTATATTTTGTTTTCTATCGCGTATTAAATGTATAATTGCGGGACTCTAATCATAAAAACCCATCTCAT
AAATAACGTCATGCATTACATGTTAATTATTACATGCTTAACGTAATTCAACAGAAATTATATGATAATC
ATCGCAAGACCGGCAACAGGATTCAATCTTAAGAAACTTTATTGCCAAATGTTTGAACGATCGGGGAAAT
TCGGGGGATCGATCCCGCGAACTGTGGACGAGAACTGTGCCACCAAGCGTAAGGCCGTTCTCTCGCATTT
GCCTTGCTAGGCTCGCGCGAGTTGCTGGCTGAGGCGTTCTCGAAATCAGCTCTTGTTCGGTCGGCATCTA
CTCTATTCCTTTGCCCTCGGACGAGTGCTGGGGCGTCGGTTTCCACTATCGGCGAGTACTTCTACACAGC
CATCGGTCCAGACGGCCGCGCTTCTGCGGGCGATTTGTGTACGCCCGACAGTCCCGGCTCCGGATCGGAC
GATTGCGTCGCATCGACCCTGCGCCCAAGCTGCATCATCGAAATTGCCGTCAACCAAGCTCTGATAGAGT
TGGTCAAGACCAATGCGGAGCATATACGCCCGGAGCCGCGGCGATCCTGCAAGCTCCGGATGCCTCCGCT
CGAAGTAGCGCGTCTGCTGCTCCATACAAGCCAACCACGGCCTCCAGAAGAAGATGTTGGCGACCTCGTA
TTGGGAATCCCCGAACATCGCCTCGCTCCAGTCAATGACCGCTGTTATGCGGCCATTGTCCGTCAGGACA
TTGTTGGAGCCGAAATCCGCGTGCACGAGGTGCCGGACTTCGGGGCAGTCCTCGGCCCAAAGCATCAGCT
CATCGAGAGCCTGCGCGACGGACGCACTGACGGTGTCGTCCATCACAGTTTGCCAGTGATACACATGGGG
ATCAGCAATCGCGCATATGAAATCACGCCATGTAGTGTATTGACCGATTCCTTGCGGTCCGAATGGGCCG
AACCCGCTCGTCTGGCTAAGATCGGCCGCAGCGATCGCATCCATGGCCTCCGCGACCGGCTGCAGAACAG
CGGGCAGTTCGGTTTCAGGCAGGTCTTGCAACGTGACACCCTGTGCACGGCGGGAGATGCAATAGGTCAG
GCTCTCGCTGAATGCCCCAATGTCAAGCACTTCCGGAATCGGGAGCGCGGCCGATGCAAAGTGCCGATAA
ACATAACGATCTTTGTAGAAACCATCGGCGCAGCTATTTACCCGCAGGACATATCCACGCCCTCCTACAT
CGAAGCTGAAAGCACGAGATTCTTCGCCCTCCGAGAGCTGCATCAGGTCGGAGACGCTGTCGAACTTTTC
GATCAGAAACTTCTCGACAGACGTCGCGGTGAGTTCAGGCTTTTTCATATCTTATTGCCCCCCGGGATCA
GATCTGGATTGAGAGTGAATATGAGACTCTAATTGGATACCGAGGGGAATTTATGGAACGTCAGTGGAGC
ATTTTTGACAAGAAATATTTGCTAGCTGATAGTGACCTTAGGCGACTTTTGAACGCGCAATAATGGTTTC
TGACGTATGTGCTTAGCTCATTAAACTCCAGAAACCCGCGGCTGAGTGGCTCCTTCAACGTTGCGGTTCT
GTCAGTTCCAAACGTAAAACGGCTTGTCCCGCGTCATCGGCGGGGGTCATAACGTGACTCCCTTAATTCT
CCGCTCATGATCTTGATCCCCTGCGCCATCAGATCCTTGGCGGCAAGAAAGCCATCCAGTTTACTTTGCA
GGGCTTCCCAACCTTACCAGAGGGCGCCCCAGCTGGCAATTCCGGTTCGCTTGCTGTCCATAAAACCGCC
CAGTCTAGCTATCGCCATGTAAGCCCACTGCAAGCTACCTGCTTTCTCTTTGCGCTTGCGTTTTCCCTTG
TCCAGATAGCCCAGTAGCTGACATTCATCCGGGGTCAGCACCGTTTCTGCGGACTGGCTTTCTACGTGTT
CCGCTTCCTTTAGCAGCCCTTGCGCCCTGAGTGCTTGCGGCAGCGTGAAGCTGATCCGTCGAGATTAATA
GAAATAAATTCAGCCTAATTCGGCGTTAATTCAGTACATTAAAAACGTCCGCAATGTGTTATTAAGTTGT
CTAAGCGTCAATTTGTTTACACCACAATATATCCTGCCACCAGCCAGCCAACAGCTCCCCGACCGGCAGC
TCGGCACAAAATCACCACTCGATACAGGCAGCCCATCAGTCCGGGACGGCGTCAGCGGGAGAGCCGTTGT
AAGGCGGCAGACTTTGCTCATGTTACCGATGCTATTCGGAAGAACGGCAACTAAGCTGCCGGGTTTGAAA
CACGGATGATCTCGCGGAGGGTAGCATGTTGATTGTAACGATGACAGAGCGTTGCTGCCTGTGATCAATT
CGGGCACGAACCCAGTGGACATAAGCCTGTTCGGTTCGTAAGCTGTAATGCAAGTAGCGTATGCGCTCAC
GCAACTGGTCCAGAACCTTGACCGAACGCAGCGGTGGTAACGGCGCAGTGGCGGTTTTCATGGCTTGTTA
TGACTGTTTTTTTGGGGTACAGTCTATGCCTCGGGCATCCAAGCAGCAAGCGCGTTACGCCGTGGGTCGA
TGTTTGATGTTATGGAGCAGCAACGATGTTACGCAGCAGGGCAGTCGCCCTAAAACAAAGTTAAACATCA
TGGGGGAAGCGGTGATCGCCGAAGTATCGACTCAACTATCAGAGGTAGTTGGCGTCATCGAGCGCCATCT
CGAACCGACGTTGCTGGCCGTACATTTGTACGGCTCCGCAGTGGATGGCGGCCTGAAGCCACACAGTGAT
ATTGATTTGCTGGTTACGGTGACCGTAAGGCTTGATGAAACAACGCGGCGAGCTTTGATCAACGACCTTT
TGGAAACTTCGGCTTCCCCTGGAGAGAGCGAGATTCTCCGCGCTGTAGAAGTCACCATTGTTGTGCACGA
CGACATCATTCCGTGGCGTTATCCAGCTAAGCGCGAACTGCAATTTGGAGAATGGCAGCGCAATGACATT
CTTGCAGGTATCTTCGAGCCAGCCACGATCGACATTGATCTGGCTATCTTGCTGACAAAAGCAAGAGAAC
ATAGCGTTGCCTTGGTAGGTCCAGCGGCGGAGGAACTCTTTGATCCGGTTCCTGAACAGGATCTATTTGA
GGCGCTAAATGAAACCTTAACGCTATGGAACTCGCCGCCCGACTGGGCTGGCGATGAGCGAAATGTAGTG
CTTACGTTGTCCCGCATTTGGTACAGCGCAGTAACCGGCAAAATCGCGCCGAAGGATGTCGCTGCCGACT
GGGCAATGGAGCGCCTGCCGGCCCAGTATCAGCCCGTCATACTTGAAGCTAGACAGGCTTATCTTGGACA
AGAAGAAGATCGCTTGGCCTCGCGCGCAGATCAGTTGGAAGAATTTGTCCACTACGTGAAAGGCGAGATC
ACCAAGGTAGTCGGCAAATAATGTCTAGCTAGAAATTCGTTCAAGCCGACGCCGCTTCGCGGCGCGGCTT
AACTCAAGCGTTAGATGCACTAAGCACATAATTGCTCACAGCCAAACTATCAGGTCAAGTCTGCTTTTAT
TATTTTTAAGCGTGCATAATAAGCCCTACACAAATTGGGAGATATATCATGCATGACCAAAATCCCTTAA
CGTGAGTTTTCGTTCCACTGAGCGTCAGACCCCGTAGAAAAGATCAAAGGATCTTCTTGAGATCCTTTTT
TTCTGCGCGTAATCTGCTGCTTGCAAACAAAAAAACCACCGCTACCAGCGGTGGTTTGTTTGCCGGATCA
AGAGCTACCAACTCTTTTTCCGAAGGTAACTGGCTTCAGCAGAGCGCAGATACCAAATACTGTCCTTCTA
GTGTAGCCGTAGTTAGGCCACCACTTCAAGAACTCTGTAGCACCGCCTACATACCTCGCTCTGCTAATCC
TGTTACCAGTGGCTGCTGCCAGTGGCGATAAGTCGTGTCTTACCGGGTTGGACTCAAGACGATAGTTACC
GGATAAGGCGCAGCGGTCGGGCTGAACGGGGGGTTCGTGCACACAGCCCAGCTTGGAGCGAACGACCTAC
ACCGAACTGAGATACCTACAGCGTGAGCTATGAGAAAGCGCCACGCTTCCCGAAGGGAGAAAGGCGGACA
GGTATCCGGTAAGCGGCAGGGTCGGAACAGGAGAGCGCACGAGGGAGCTTCCAGGGGGAAACGCCTGGTA
TCTTTATAGTCCTGTCGGGTTTCGCCACCTCTGACTTGAGCGTCGATTTTTGTGATGCTCGTCAGGGGGG
CGGAGCCTATGGAAAAACGCCAGCAACGCGGCCTTTTTACGGTTCCTGGCCTTTTGCTGGCCTTTTGCTC
ACATGTTCTTTCCTGCGTTATCCCCTGATTCTGTGGATAACCGTATTACCGCCTTTGAGTGAGCTGATAC
CGCTCGCCGCAGCCGAACGACCGAGCGCAGCGAGTCAGTGAGCGAGGAAGCGGAAGAGCGCCTGATGCGG
TATTTTCTCCTTACGCATCTGTGCGGTATTTCACACCGCATATGGTGCACTCTCAGTACAATCTGCTCTG
ATGCCGCATAGTTAAGCCAGTATACACTCCGCTATCGCTACGTGACTGGGTCATGGCTGCGCCCCGACAC
CCGCCAACACCCGCTGACGCGCCCTGACGGGCTTGTCTGCTCCCGGCATCCGCTTACAGACAAGCTGTGA
CCGTCTCCGGGAGCTGCATGTGTCAGAGGTTTTCACCGTCATCACCGAAACGCGCGAGGCAGGGTGCCTT
GATGTGGGCGCCGGCGGTCGAGTGGCGACGGCGCGGCTTGTCCGCGCCCTGGTAGATTGCCTGGCCGTAG
GCCAGCCATTTTTGAGCGGCCAGCGGCCGCGATAGGCCGACGCGAAGCGGCGGGGCGTAGGGAGCGCAGC
GACCGAAGGGTAGGCGCTTTTTGCAGCTCTTCGGCTGTGCGCTGGCCAGACAGTTATGCACAGGCCAGGC
GGGTTTTAAGAGTTTTAATAAGTTTTAAAGAGTTTTAGGCGGAAAAATCGCCTTTTTTCTCTTTTATATC
AGTCACTTACATGTGTGACCGGTTCCCAATGTACGGCTTTGGGTTCCCAATGTACGGGTTCCGGTTCCCA
ATGTACGGCTTTGGGTTCCCAATGTACGTGCTATCCACAGGAAAGAGACCTTTTCGACCTTTTTCCCCTG
CTAGGGCAATTTGCCCTAGCATCTGCTCCGTACATTAGGAACCGGCGGATGCTTCGCCCTCGATCAGGTT
GCGGTAGCGCATGACTAGGATCGGGCCAGCCTGCCCCGCCTCCTCCTTCAAATCGTACTCCGGCAGGTCA
TTTGACCCGATCAGCTTGCGCACGGTGAAACAGAACTTCTTGAACTCTCCGGCGCTGCCACTGCGTTCGT
AGATCGTCTTGAACAACCATCTGGCTTCTGCCTTGCCTGCGGCGCGGCGTGCCAGGCGGTAGAGAAAACG
GCCGATGCCGGGATCGATCAAAAAGTAATCGGGGTGAACCGTCAGCACGTCCGGGTTCTTGCCTTCTGTG
ATCTCGCGGTACATCCAATCAGCTAGCTCGATCTCGATGTACTCCGGCCGCCCGGTTTCGCTCTTTACGA
TCTTGTAGCGGCTAATCAAGGCTTCACCCTCGGATACCGTCACCAGGCGGCCGTTCTTGGCCTTCTTCGT
ACGCTGCATGGCAACGTGCGTGGTGTTTAACCGAATGCAGGTTTCTACCAGGTCGTCTTTCTGCTTTCCG
CCATCGGCTCGCCGGCAGAACTTGAGTACGTCCGCAACGTGTGGACGGAACACGCGGCCGGGCTTGTCTC
CCTTCCCTTCCCGGTATCGGTTCATGGATTCGGTTAGATGGGAAACCGCCATCAGTACCAGGTCGTAATC
CCACACACTGGCCATGCCGGCCGGCCCTGCGGAAACCTCTACGTGCCCGTCTGGAAGCTCGTAGCGGATC
ACCTCGCCAGCTCGTCGGTCACGCTTCGACAGACGGAAAACGGCCACGTCCATGATGCTGCGACTATCGC
GGGTGCCCACGTCATAGAGCATCGGAACGAAAAAATCTGGTTGCTCGTCGCCCTTGGGCGGCTTCCTAAT
CGACGGCGCACCGGCTGCCGGCGGTTGCCGGGATTCTTTGCGGATTCGATCAGCGGCCGCTTGCCACGAT
TCACCGGGGCGTGCTTCTGCCTCGATGCGTTGCCGCTGGGCGGCCTGCGCGGCCTTCAACTTCTCCACCA
GGTCATCACCCAGCGCCGCGCCGATTTGTACCGGGCCGGATGGTTTGCGACCGCTCACGCCGATTCCTCG
GGCTTGGGGGTTCCAGTGCCATTGCAGGGCCGGCAGACAACCCAGCCGCTTACGCCTGGCCAACCGCCCG
TTCCTCCACACATGGGGCATTCCACGGCGTCGGTGCCTGGTTGTTCTTGATTTTCCATGCCGCCTCCTTT
AGCCGCTAAAATTCATCTACTCATTTATTCATTTGCTCATTTACTCTGGTAGCTGCGCGATGTATTCAGA
TAGCAGCTCGGTAATGGTCTTGCCTTGGCGTACCGCGTACATCTTCAGCTTGGTGTGATCCTCCGCCGGC
AACTGAAAGTTGACCCGCTTCATGGCTGGCGTGTCTGCCAGGCTGGCCAACGTTGCAGCCTTGCTGCTGC
GTGCGCTCGGACGGCCGGCACTTAGCGTGTTTGTGCTTTTGCTCATTTTCTCTTTACCTCATTAACTCAA
ATGAGTTTTGATTTAATTTCAGCGGCCAGCGCCTGGACCTCGCGGGCAGCGTCGCCCTCGGGTTCTGATT
CAAGAACGGTTGTGCCGGCGGCGGCAGTGCCTGGGTAGCTCACGCGCTGCGTGATACGGGACTCAAGAAT
GGGCAGCTCGTACCCGGCCAGCGCCTCGGCAACCTCACCGCCGATGCGCGTGCCTTTGATCGCCCGCGAC
ACGACAAAGGCCGCTTGTAGCCTTCCATCCGTGACCTCAATGCGCTGCTTAACCAGCTCCACCAGGTCGG
CGGTGGCCCATATGTCGTAAGGGCTTGGCTGCACCGGAATCAGCACGAAGTCGGCTGCCTTGATCGCGGA
CACAGCCAAGTCCGCCGCCTGGGGCGCTCCGTCGATCACTACGAAGTCGCGCCGGCCGATGGCCTTCACG
TCGCGGTCAATCGTCGGGCGGTCGATGCCGACAACGGTTAGCGGTTGATCTTCCCGCACGGCCGCCCAAT
CGCGGGCACTGCCCTGGGGATCGGAATCGACTAACAGAACATCGGCCCCGGCGAGTTGCAGGGCGCGGGC
TAGATGGGTTGCGATGGTCGTCTTGCCTGACCCGCCTTTCTGGTTAAGTACAGCGATAACCTTCATGCGT
TCCCCTTGCGTATTTGTTTATTTACTCATCGCATCATATACGCAGCGACCGCATGACGCAAGCTGTTTTA
CTCAAATACACATCACCTTTTTAGACGGCGGCGCTCGGTTTCTTCAGCGGCCAAGCTGGCCGGCCAGGCC
GCCAGCTTGGCATCAGACAAACCGGCCAGGATTTCATGCAGCCGCACGGTTGAGACGTGCGCGGGCGGCT
CGAACACGTACCCGGCCGCGATCATCTCCGCCTCGATCTCTTCGGTAATGAAAAACGGTTCGTCCTGGCC
GTCCTGGTGCGGTTTCATGCTTGTTCCTCTTGGCGTTCATTCTCGGCGGCCGCCAGGGCGTCGGCCTCGG
TCAATGCGTCCTCACGGAAGGCACCGCGCCGCCTGGCCTCGGTGGGCGTCACTTCCTCGCTGCGCTCAAG
TGCGCGGTACAGGGTCGAGCGATGCACGCCAAGCAGTGCAGCCGCCTCTTTCACGGTGCGGCCTTCCTGG
TCGATCAGCTCGCGGGCGTGCGCGATCTGTGCCGGGGTGAGGGTAGGGCGGGGGCCAAACTTCACGCCTC
GGGCCTTGGCGGCCTCGCGCCCGCTCCGGGTGCGGTCGATGATTAGGGAACGCTCGAACTCGGCAATGCC
GGCGAACACGGTCAACACCATGCGGCCGGCCGGCGTGGTGGTGTCGGCCCACGGCTCTGCCAGGCTACGC
AGGCCCGCGCCGGCCTCCTGGATGCGCTCGGCAATGTCCAGTAGGTCGCGGGTGCTGCGGGCCAGGCGGT
CTAGCCTGGTCACTGTCACAACGTCGCCAGGGCGTAGGTGGTCAAGCATCCTGGCCAGCTCCGGGCGGTC
GCGCCTGGTGCCGGTGATCTTCTCGGAAAACAGCTTGGTGCAGCCGGCCGCGTGCAGTTCGGCCCGTTGG
TTGGTCAAGTCCTGGTCGTCGGTGCTGACGCGGGCATAGCCCAGCAGGCCAGCGGCGGCGCTCTTGTTCA
TGGCGTAATGTCTCCGGTTCTAGTCGCAAGTATTCTACTTTATGCGACTAAAACACGCGACAAGAAAACG
CCAGGAAAAGGGCAGGGCGGCAGCCTGTCGCGTAACTTAGGACTTGTGCGACATGTCGTTTTCAGAAGAC
GGCTGCACTGAACGTCAGAAGCCGACTGCACTATAGCAGCGGAGGGGTTGGATCAAAGTACTTTGATCCC
GAGGGGAACCCTGTGGTTGGCATGCACATACAAATGGACGAACGGATAAACCT
