>Addgene plasmid #74849 | pGWB507 | addgene partial sequence | sequence record 152854 | ccdB-Fwd 5'-GCATGATGACCACCGATATG-3'
GCAGGTCGACCATAGTGACTGGATATGTTGTGTTTTACAGTATTATGTAGTCTGTTTTTTATGCAAAATC
TAATTTAATATATTGATATTTATATCATTTTACGTTTCTCGTTCAGCTTTCTTGTACAAAGTGGTTGATA
ACAGCCATCATCATCATCATCATGCTTAGAGCTCGAATTTCCCCGATCG
